Addgene plasmid #115810: pscALPS- SIV-MAC251 vpx
Purpose: Encodes codon optimized 3xFLAG-VpxMAC251 and puromycin resistance protein
Depositing lab: Jeremy Luban. Depositing organization: University of Massachusetts, Worcester. Publication: Primate immunodeficiency virus proteins Vpx and Vpr counteract transcriptional repression of proviruses by the HUSH complex. Yurkovetskiy L, Guney MH, Kim K, Goh SL, McCauley S, Dauphin A, Diehl WE, Luban J. Nat Microbiol. 2018 Dec;3(12):1354-1361. doi: 10.1038/s41564-018-0256-x. Epub 2018 Oct 8. PubMed 30297740.
Backbone
  Vector backbone: pscALPS Puro
  Vector type: Lentiviral
  Selectable markers: Puromycin
Growth in bacteria
  Bacterial resistance: Ampicillin, 100 μg/mL
  Growth temperature: 30°C
  Growth strain: NEB Stable
  Copy number: High Copy
Gene/Insert
  Gene/Insert name: SIVMAC251 Vpx
  Promoter: SFFV
  Tag / fusion protein: 3x-FLAG (N terminal on insert)
  Cloning method: Restriction Enzyme; 5′ cloning site XbaI (unknown if destroyed); 3′ cloning site EcoRI (unknown if destroyed)
Terms and licenses: Academic/Nonprofit Terms; Industry Terms: Not Available to Industry
Depositor comments: PuroR . Please visit https://www.biorxiv.org/content/early/2018/04/03/293001 for bioRxiv preprint.
How to cite: pscALPS- SIV-MAC251 vpx was a gift from Jeremy Luban (Addgene plasmid # 115810 ; http://n2t.net/addgene:115810 ; RRID:Addgene_115810)
