[The description below was written by a language model from this plasmid's Addgene catalogue record and pLannotate feature annotations shown in this document.]
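Description:
pscALPS- SIV-MAC251 vpx is an HIV-1-based lentiviral transfer vector built on the pscALPS Puro backbone, designed to deliver and stably express the Vpx accessory protein of SIVMAC251 in mammalian cells. In bacteria it is maintained through a high-copy ColE1/pUC-type origin and selected with ampicillin via the β-lactamase gene. The annotated sequence of about 8.1 kb shows a CMV enhancer/promoter placed directly upstream of a truncated HIV-1 5' LTR, an arrangement that typically drives Tat-independent production of the vector genomic RNA in packaging cells. This is followed by the Ψ packaging signal with a short gag fragment, the Rev response element for Rev-dependent nuclear export, small env and rev remnants, and the cPPT/CTS element that aids nuclear import of the reverse-transcribed genome. An SV40 enhancer/early promoter is also annotated upstream of the CMV element.

The payload is a codon-optimized Vpx open reading frame carrying an N-terminal 3xFLAG tag, expressed from the spleen focus-forming virus (SFFV) LTR promoter, which is strongly active in haematopoietic and many other cell types. Downstream lies a puromycin N-acetyltransferase gene for selecting transduced cells. No promoter or IRES was annotated in the roughly 500 nt gap between Vpx and PuroR, so the record does not state how the marker is expressed. A WPRE follows to enhance transcript stability and expression, then a nef-region fragment and the 3' LTR. Vpx recruits the CUL4A-DDB1-DCAF1 E3 ligase to degrade host factors such as SAMHD1. The associated study used primate lentiviral Vpx and Vpr proteins to examine counteraction of provirus silencing by the HUSH complex.
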