Features (pLannotate 1.2.2; 21 found; start..end, strand, type, name):
     69..398     +  promoter       SV40 promoter: SV40 enhancer and early promoter
    410..789     +  enhancer       CMV enhancer: human cytomegalovirus immediate early enhancer
    790..989     +  promoter       CMV promoter: human cytomegalovirus (CMV) immediate early promoter
   1007..1187    +  LTR            5' LTR (truncated): truncated 5' long terminal repeat (LTR) from HIV-1
   1234..1359    +  misc_feature   HIV-1 Ψ: packaging signal of human immunodeficiency virus type 1
   1343..1681    +  CDS            HIV-1 gag (fragment): gag protein from human immunodeficiency virus 1; gag
   1856..2089    +  misc_feature   RRE: The Rev response element (RRE) of HIV-1 allows for Rev-dependent mRNA export from the nucleus to the cytoplasm.
   2210..2452    +  CDS            env (fragment): ENV_HV2ST - Experimental evidence at protein level: Swiss-Prot protein existence level 1. The gp120-gp41 heterodimer allows rapid transcytosis of the virus through CD4 negative cells such as simple epithelial monolayers of the intestinal, rectal and endocervical epithelial barriers. Both gp120 and gp41 specifically recognize glycosphingolipids galactosyl- ceramide (GalCer) or 3' sulfo-galactosyl-ceramide (GalS) present in the lipid rafts structures of epithelial cells. Binding to these alternative receptors allows the rapid transcytosis of the virus through the epithelial cells. This transcyto
   2465..2565    +  CDS            Rev (fragment): human immunodeficiency virus 1 (HIV-1) Rev protein; rev; enhances nuclear export of unspliced and incompletely spliced viral mRNAs
   2615..2732    +  misc_feature   cPPT/CTS: central polypurine tract and central termination sequence of HIV-1
   2869..3276    +  promoter       SFFV promoter: spleen focus-forming virus long terminal repeat (LTR) promoter
   3342..3364    +  CDS            FLAG (fragment): FLAG® epitope tag, followed by an enterokinase cleavage site
   3375..3710    +  CDS            vpx: VPX_SIVSP - Experimental evidence at protein level: Swiss-Prot protein existence level 1. Plays a role in nuclear translocation of the viral pre- integration complex (PIC), thus is required for the virus to infect non-dividing cells. Targets specific host proteins for degradation by the 26S proteasome. Acts by associating with the cellular CUL4A-DDB1 E3 ligase complex through direct interaction with host VPRPB/DCAF-1. This change in the E3 ligase substrate specificity results in the degradation of host SAMHD1. In turn, SAMHD1 depletion allows viral replication in host myeloid cells by preventi
   4220..4819    +  CDS            PuroR: puromycin N-acetyltransferase; pac from Streptomyces alboniger; confers resistance to puromycin
   4829..5417    +  misc_feature   WPRE: woodchuck hepatitis virus posttranscriptional regulatory element
   5428..5928    +  CDS            nef (fragment): NEF_HV1LA - Experimental evidence at protein level: Swiss-Prot protein existence level 1. Extracellular Nef protein targets CD4(+) T-lymphocytes for apoptosis by interacting with CXCR4 surface receptors. From Human immunodeficiency virus type 1 group M subtype B (isolate Lai) (HIV-1).
   5935..6115    +  LTR            5' LTR (truncated): truncated 5' long terminal repeat (LTR) from HIV-1
   6186..6774    -  rep_origin     ori: high-copy-number ColE1/pMB1/pBR322/pUC origin of replication
   6945..7805    -  CDS            AmpR: β-lactamase; bla; confers resistance to ampicillin, carbenicillin, and related antibiotics
   7806..7910    -  promoter       AmpR promoter: bla
   7969..8021    -  misc_feature   bom (fragment): basis of mobility region from pBR322
>Addgene plasmid #115810 | pscALPS- SIV-MAC251 vpx | addgene full sequence | sequence record 232380 | Addgene NGS Result
AATCTGCTTAGGGTTAGGCGTTTTGCGCTGCTTCGCGATGTACGGGCCAGATATACGCGCTGTGGAATGT
GTGTCAGTTAGGGTGTGGAAAGTCCCCAGGCTCCCCAGCAGGCAGAAGTATGCAAAGCATGCATCTCAAT
TAGTCAGCAACCAGGTGTGGAAAGTCCCCAGGCTCCCCAGCAGGCAGAAGTATGCAAAGCATGCATCTCA
ATTAGTCAGCAACCATAGTCCCGCCCCTAACTCCGCCCATCCCGCCCCTAACTCCGCCCAGTTCCGCCCA
TTCTCCGCCCCATGGCTGACTAATTTTTTTTATTTATGCAGAGGCCGAGGCCGCCTCTGCCTCTGAGCTA
TTCCAGAAGTAGTGAGGAGGCTTTTTTGGAGGCCTAGGCTTTTGCAAAAAGCTCGCGTTGACATTGATTA
TTGACTAGTTATTAATAGTAATCAATTACGGGGTCATTAGTTCATAGCCCATATATGGAGTTCCGCGTTA
CATAACTTACGGTAAATGGCCCGCCTGGCTGACCGCCCAACGACCCCCGCCCATTGACGTCAATAATGAC
GTATGTTCCCATAGTAACGCCAATAGGGACTTTCCATTGACGTCAATGGGTGGAGTATTTACGGTAAACT
GCCCACTTGGCAGTACATCAAGTGTATCATATGCCAAGTACGCCCCCTATTGACGTCAATGACGGTAAAT
GGCCCGCCTGGCATTATGCCCAGTACATGACCTTATGGGACTTTCCTACTTGGCAGTACATCTACGTATT
AGTCATCGCTATTACCATGGTGATGCGGTTTTGGCAGTACATCAATGGGCGTGGATAGCGGTTTGACTCA
CGGGGATTTCCAAGTCTCCACCCCATTGACGTCAATGGGAGTTTGTTTTGGCACCAAAATCAACGGGACT
TTCCAAAATGTCGTAACAACTCCGCCCCATTGACGCAAATGGGCGGTAGGCGTGTACGGTGGGAGGTCTA
TATAAGCAGCGCGTTTTGCCTGTACTGGGTCTCTCTGGTTAGACCAGATCTGAGCCTGGGAGCTCTCTGG
CTAACTAGGGAACCCACTGCTTAAGCCTCAATAAAGCTTGCCTTGAGTGCTTCAAGTAGTGTGTGCCCGT
CTGTTGTGTGACTCTGGTAACTAGAGATCCCTCAGACCCTTTTAGTCAGTGTGGAAAATCTCTAGCAGTG
GCGCCCGAACAGGGACTTGAAAGCGAAAGGGAAACCAGAGGAGCTCTCTCGACGCAGGACTCGGCTTGCT
GAAGCGCGCACGGCAAGAGGCGAGGGGCGGCGACTGGTGAGTACGCCAAAAATTTTGACTAGCGGAGGCT
AGAAGGAGAGAGATGGGTGCGAGAGCGTCAGTATTAAGCGGGGGAGAATTAGATCGCGATGGGAAAAAAT
TCGGTTAAGGCCAGGGGGAAAGAAAAAATATAAATTAAAACATATAGTATGGGCAAGCAGGGAGCTAGAA
CGATTCGCAGTTAATCCTGGCCTGTTAGAAACATCAGAAGGCTGTAGACAAATACTGGGACAGCTACAAC
CATCCCTTCAGACAGGATCAGAAGAACTTAGATCATTATATAATACAGTAGCAACCCTCTATTGTGTGCA
TCAAAGGATAGAGATAAAAGACACCAAGGAAGCTTTAGACAAGATAGAGGAAGAGCAAAACAAAAGTAAG
ACCACCGCACAGCAAGCGGCCGGCCGCTGATCTTCAGACCTGGAGGAGGAGATATGAGGGACAATTGGAG
AAGTGAATTATATAAATATAAAGTAGTAAAAATTGAACCATTAGGAGTAGCACCCACCAAGGCAAAGAGA
AGAGTGGTGCAGAGAGAAAAAAGAGCAGTGGGAATAGGAGCTTTGTTCCTTGGGTTCTTGGGAGCAGCAG
GAAGCACTATGGGCGCAGCGTCAATGACGCTGACGGTACAGGCCAGACAATTATTGTCTGGTATAGTGCA
GCAGCAGAACAATTTGCTGAGGGCTATTGAGGCGCAACAGCATCTGTTGCAACTCACAGTCTGGGGCATC
AAGCAGCTCCAGGCAAGAATCCTGGCTGTGGAAAGATACCTAAAGGATCAACAGCTCCTGGGGATTTGGG
GTTGCTCTGGAAAACTCATTTGCACCACTGCTGTGCCTTGGAATGCTAGTTGGAGTAATAAATCTCTGGA
ACAGATTTGGAATCACACGACCTGGATGGAGTGGGACAGAGAATTAACAATTACACAAGCTTAATACACT
CCTTAATTGAAGAATCGCAAAACCAGCAAGAAAAGAATGAACAAGAATTATTGGAATTAGATAAATGGGC
AAGTTTGTGGAATTGGTTTAACATAACAAATTGGCTGTGGTATATAAAATTATTCATAATGATAGTAGGA
GGCTTGGTAGGTTTAAGAATAGTTTTTGCTGTACTTTCTATAGTGAATAGAGTTAGGCAGGGATATTCAC
CATTATCGTTTCAGACCCACCTCCCAACCCCGAGGGGACCCGACAGGCCCGAAGGAATAGAAGAAGAAGG
TGGAGAGAGAGACAGAGACAGATCCATTCGATTAGTGAACGGATCGGCACTGCGTGCGCCAATTCTGCAG
ACAAATGGCAGTATTCATCCACAATTTTAAAAGAAAAGGGGGGATTGGGGGGTACAGTGCAGGGGAAAGA
ATAGTAGACATAATAGCAACAGACATACAAACTAAAGAATTACAAAAACAAATTACAAAAATTCAAAATT
TTCGGGTTTATTACAGGGACAGCAGAGATCCAGTTTGGTTAATTAACTGCAGCCCCGATAAAATAAAAGA
TTTTATTTAGTCTCCAGAAAAAGGGGGGAATGAAAGACCCCACCTGTAGGTTTGGCAAGCTAGCTGCAGT
AACGCCATTTTGCAAGGCATGGAAAAATACCAAACCAAGAATAGAGAAGTTCAGATCAAGGGCGGGTACA
TGAAAATAGCTAACGTTGGGCCAAACAGGATATCTGCGGTGAGCAGTTTCGGCCCCGGCCCGGGGCCAAG
AACAGATGGTCACCGCAGTTTCGGCCCCGGCCCGAGGCCAAGAACAGATGGTCCCCAGATATGGCCCAAC
CCTCAGCAGTTTCTTAAGACCCATCAGATGTTTCCAGGCTCCCCCAAGGACCTGAAATGACCCTGCGCCT
TATTTGAATTAACCAATCAGCCTGCTTCTCGCTTCTGTTCGCGCGCTTCTGCTTCCCGAGCTCTATAAAA
GAGCTCACAACCCCTCACTCGGCGCGCCAGTCCTCCGACAGACTGAGTCGCCCGGGGGTCTAGAGCCGCC
ATGGATTATAAAGATGACGATGACAAAGACTATAAAGACGATGACGACAAAGATTACAAGGACGACGACG
ACAAAGCGGCCGCTATGAGCGATCCAAGGGAACGAATCCCGCCCGGAAATTCTGGTGAAGAGACCATCGG
TGAGGCGTTTGAGTGGCTGAACCGGACTGTCGAGGAAATCAACAGGGAGGCTGTGAACCATCTGCCCAGG
GAATTGATATTTCAGGTATGGCAACGATCCTGGGAGTATTGGCATGACGAACAGGGCATGTCACAGAGCT
ACGTCAAGTATCGGTACTTGTGTCTTATGCAGAAAGCTCTCTTCATGCATTGCAAAAAGGGGTGCCGATG
CTTGGGAGAAGGTCATGGTGCGGGGGGGTGGCGCCCAGGACCCCCACCTCCTCCACCCCCTGGGTTGGCA
TAACCCGGGGAATTCTCGACCTTGACTGGCGGCGCGACCTTGAGGCCTGCGTTCGCCTCAGTTGCCCCCT
CTGTGCAATGGGGAGACGCGCCTCATCGCTTGACAACGGCCGAAGAGCCGCCGCGCTTCCGTCTCCCGCG
TGCGCGCGCCATGCTGCCCACCCCCGTTCCGCACTGACCCTCCCCCGTGCCCCGCGTCCCGTACTGCCGC
CCCGCCCCGAGTCCCATGCCGCAGCCACCGCGACGGAGCCCGCAGGCGGGAACCTGCCTCCGCGCGTTAG
CGCGCACGCGCGCCTCATGTGTCGTCCCCATCAGCGCCGGCTTCCGTCTATAGGCCAGATGCACTGTCAC
TCTGGCGAAGTCGCAGACCCGATTGGCCGGGACGGAGGCGCGAGACCGGGTTGCGGGCGGGGCCGAACGT
GGTATAAAAGGGGCGGGAGGCCAGGCTCGTGCCGTTTTGCAGACGCCACCGCCGAGGAAAACCGTGTACT
ATTAGCCACGCGTGCCACCATGACCGAGTACAAGCCCACGGTGCGCCTCGCCACCCGCGACGACGTCCCC
CGGGCCGTACGCACCCTCGCCGCCGCGTTCGCCGACTACCCCGCCACGCGCCACACCGTCGACCCGGACC
GCCACATCGAGCGGGTCACCGAGCTGCAAGAACTCTTCCTCACGCGCGTCGGGCTCGACATCGGCAAGGT
GTGGGTCGCGGACGACGGCGCCGCGGTGGCGGTCTGGACCACGCCGGAGAGCGTCGAAGCGGGGGCGGTG
TTCGCCGAGATCGGCCCGCGCATGGCCGAGTTGAGCGGTTCCCGGCTGGCCGCGCAGCAACAGATGGAAG
GCCTCCTGGCGCCGCACCGGCCCAAGGAGCCCGCGTGGTTCCTGGCCACCGTCGGCGTCTCGCCCGACCA
CCAGGGCAAGGGTCTGGGCAGCGCCGTCGTGCTCCCCGGAGTGGAGGCGGCCGAGCGCGCCGGGGTGCCC
GCCTTCCTGGAGACCTCCGCGCCCCGCAACCTCCCCTTCTACGAGCGGCTCGGCTTCACCGTCACCGCCG
ACGTCGAGGTGCCCGAAGGACCGCGCACCTGGTGCATGACCCGCAAGCCCGGTGCCTGAGCGATCGCTAA
TCAACCTCTGGATTACAAAATTTGTGAAAGATTGACTGGTATTCTTAACTATGTTGCTCCTTTTACGCTA
TGTGGATACGCTGCTTTAATGCCTTTGTATCATGCTATTGCTTCCCGTATGGCTTTCATTTTCTCCTCCT
TGTATAAATCCTGGTTGCTGTCTCTTTATGAGGAGTTGTGGCCCGTTGTCAGGCAACGTGGCGTGGTGTG
CACTGTGTTTGCTGACGCAACCCCCACTGGTTGGGGCATTGCCACCACCTGTCAGCTCCTTTCCGGGACT
TTCGCTTTCCCCCTCCCTATTGCCACGGCGGAACTCATCGCCGCCTGCCTTGCCCGCTGCTGGACAGGGG
CTCGGCTGTTGGGCACTGACAATTCCGTGGTGTTGTCGGGGAAGCTGACGTCCTTTCCATGGCTGCTCGC
CTGTGTTGCCACCTGGATTCTGCGCGGGACGTCCTTCTGCTACGTCCCTTCGGCCCTCAATCCAGCGGAC
CTTCCTTCCCGCGGCCTGCTGCCGGCTCTGCGGCCTCTTCCGCGTCTTCGCCTTCGCCCTCAGACGAGTC
GGATCTCCCTTTGGGCCGCCTCCCCGCTTAATCGCGTCGAGACCTAGAAAAACATGGAGCAATCACAAGT
AGCAATACAGCAGCTACCAATGCTGATTGTGCCTGGCTAGAAGCACAAGAGGAGGAGGAGGTGGGTTTTC
CAGTCACACCTCAGGTACCTTTAAGACCAATGACTTACAAGGCAGCTGTAGATCTTAGCCACTTTTTAAA
AGAAAAGGGGGGACTGGAAGGGCTAATTCACTCCCAACGAAGACAAGATATCCTTGATCTGTGGATCTAC
CACACACAAGGCTACTTCCCTGATTGGCAGAACTACACACCAGGGCCAGGGATCAGATATCCACTGACCT
TTGGATGGTGCTACAAGCTAGTACCAGTTGAGCAAGAGAAGGTAGAAGAAGCCAATGAAGGAGAGAACAC
CCGCTTGTTACACCCTGTGAGCCTGCATGGGATGGATGACCCGGAGAGAGAAGTATTAGAGTGGAGGTTT
GACAGCCGCCTAGCATTTCATCACATGGCCCGAGAGCTGCATCCGGACTGTACTGGGTCTCTCTGGTTAG
ACCAGATCTGAGCCTGGGAGCTCTCTGGCTAACTAGGGAACCCACTGCTTAAGCCTCAATAAAGCTTGCC
TTGAGTGCTTCAAGTAGTGTGTGCCCGTCTGTTGTGTGACTCTGGTAACTAGAGATCCCTCAGACCCTTT
TAGTCAGTGTGGAAAATCTCTAGCAGGGCCCGTTTCATGTGAGCAAAAGGCCAGCAAAAGGCCAGGAACC
GTAAAAAGGCCGCGTTGCTGGCGTTTTTCCATAGGCTCCGCCCCCCTGACGAGCATCACAAAAATCGACG
CTCAAGTCAGAGGTGGCGAAACCCGACAGGACTATAAAGATACCAGGCGTTTCCCCCTGGAAGCTCCCTC
GTGCGCTCTCCTGTTCCGACCCTGCCGCTTACCGGATACCTGTCCGCCTTTCTCCCTTCGGGAAGCGTGG
CGCTTTCTCATAGCTCACGCTGTAGGTATCTCAGTTCGGTGTAGGTCGTTCGCTCCAAGCTGGGCTGTGT
GCACGAACCCCCCGTTCAGCCCGACCGCTGCGCCTTATCCGGTAACTATCGTCTTGAGTCCAACCCGGTA
AGACACGACTTATCGCCACTGGCAGCAGCCACTGGTAACAGGATTAGCAGAGCGAGGTATGTAGGCGGTG
CTACAGAGTTCTTGAAGTGGTGGCCTAACTACGGCTACACTAGAAGAACAGTATTTGGTATCTGCGCTCT
GCTGAAGCCAGTTACCTTCGGAAAAAGAGTTGGTAGCTCTTGATCCGGCAAACAAACCACCGCTGGTAGC
GGTGGTTTTTTTGTTTGCAAGCAGCAGATTACGCGCAGAAAAAAAGGATCTCAAGAAGATCCTTTGATCT
TTTCTACGGGGTCTGACGCTCAGTGGAACGAAAACTCACGTTAAGGGATTTTGGTCATGAGATTATCAAA
AAGGATCTTCACCTAGATCCTTTTAAATTAAAAATGAAGTTTTAAATCAATCTAAAGTATATATGAGTAA
ACTTGGTCTGACAGTTACCAATGCTTAATCAGTGAGGCACCTATCTCAGCGATCTGTCTATTTCGTTCAT
CCATAGTTGCCTGACTCCCCGTCGTGTAGATAACTACGATACGGGAGGGCTTACCATCTGGCCCCAGTGC
TGCAATGATACCGCGAGACCCACGCTCACCGGCTCCAGATTTATCAGCAATAAACCAGCCAGCCGGAAGG
GCCGAGCGCAGAAGTGGTCCTGCAACTTTATCCGCCTCCATCCAGTCTATTAATTGTTGCCGGGAAGCTA
GAGTAAGTAGTTCGCCAGTTAATAGTTTGCGCAACGTTGTTGCCATTGCTACAGGCATCGTGGTGTCACG
CTCGTCGTTTGGTATGGCTTCATTCAGCTCCGGTTCCCAACGATCAAGGCGAGTTACATGATCCCCCATG
TTGTGCAAAAAAGCGGTTAGCTCCTTCGGTCCTCCGATCGTTGTCAGAAGTAAGTTGGCCGCAGTGTTAT
CACTCATGGTTATGGCAGCACTGCATAATTCTCTTACTGTCATGCCATCCGTAAGATGCTTTTCTGTGAC
TGGTGAGTACTCAACCAAGTCATTCTGAGAATAGTGTATGCGGCGACCGAGTTGCTCTTGCCCGGCGTCA
ATACGGGATAATACCGCGCCACATAGCAGAACTTTAAAAGTGCTCATCATTGGAAAACGTTCTTCGGGGC
GAAAACTCTCAAGGATCTTACCGCTGTTGAGATCCAGTTCGATGTAACCCACTCGTGCACCCAACTGATC
TTCAGCATCTTTTACTTTCACCAGCGTTTCTGGGTGAGCAAAAACAGGAAGGCAAAATGCCGCAAAAAAG
GGAATAAGGGCGACACGGAAATGTTGAATACTCATACTCTTCCTTTTTCAATATTATTGAAGCATTTATC
AGGGTTATTGTCTCATGAGCGGATACATATTTGAATGTATTTAGAAAAATAAACAAATAGGGGTTCCGCG
CACATTTCCCCGAAAAGTGCCACCTGACGTCGACGGATCGGGAGATCTCCCGATCCCCTATGGTGCACTC
TCAGTACAATCTGCTCTGATGCCGCATAGTTAAGCCAGTATCTGCTCCCTGCTTGTGTGTTGGAGGTCGC
TGAGTAGTGCGCGAGCAAAATTTAAGCTACAACAAGGCAAGGCTTGACCGACAATTGCATGAAG
