>Addgene plasmid #115810 | pscALPS- SIV-MAC251 vpx | depositor partial sequence | sequence record 218759 | SIV MAC251 Vpx
TCTAGAGCCGCCATGGATTATAAAGATGACGATGACAAAGACTATAAAGACGATGACGACAAAGATTACA
AGGACGACGACGACAAAGCGGCCGCTATGAGCGATCCAAGGGAACGAATCCCGCCCGGAAATTCTGGTGA
AGAGACCATCGGTGAGGCGTTTGAGTGGCTGAACCGGACTGTCGAGGAAATCAACAGGGAGGCTGTGAAC
CATCTGCCCAGGGAATTGATATTTCAGGTATGGCAACGATCCTGGGAGTATTGGCATGACGAACAGGGCA
TGTCACAGAGCTACGTCAAGTATCGGTACTTGTGTCTTATGCAGAAAGCTCTCTTCATGCATTGCAAAAA
GGGGTGCCGATGCTTGGGAGAAGGTCATGGTGCGGGGGGGTGGCGCCCAGGACCCCCACCTCCTCCACCC
CCTGGGTTGGCATAACCCGGGGAATTC
